>Addgene plasmid #12105 | LV-Cre-SD | depositor full sequence | sequence record 7227 | Author sequence
GACGGATCGGGAGATCTCCCGATCCCCTATGGTCGACTCTCAGTACAATCTGCTCTGATGCCGCATAGTT
AAGCCAGTATCTGCTCCCTGCTTGTGTGTTGGAGGTCGCTGAGTAGTGCGCGAGCAAAATTTAAGCTACA
ACAAGGCAAGGCTTGACCGACAATTGCATGAAGAATCTGCTTAGGGTTAGGCGTTTTGCGCTGCTTCGCG
ATGTACGGGCCAGATATACGCGTTGACATTGATTATTGACTAGTTATTAATAGTAATCAATTACGGGGTC
ATTAGTTCATAGCCCATATATGGAGTTCCGCGTTACATAACTTACGGTAAATGGCCCGCCTGGCTGACCG
CCCAACGACCCCCGCCCATTGACGTCAATAATGACGTATGTTCCCATAGTAACGCCAATAGGGACTTTCC
ATTGACGTCAATGGGTGGACTATTTACGGTAAACTGCCCACTTGGCAGTACATCAAGTGTATCATATGCC
AAGTACGCCCCCTATTGACGTCAATGACGGTAAATGGCCCGCCTGGCATTATGCCCAGTACATGACCTTA
TGGGACTTTCCTACTTGGCAGTACATCTACGTATTAGTCATCGCTATTACCATGGTGATGCGGTTTTGGC
AGTACATCAATGGGCGTGGATAGCGGTTTGACTCACGGGGATTTCCAAGTCTCCACCCCATTGACGTCAA
TGGGAGTTTGTTTTGGCACCAAAATCAACGGGACTTTCCAAAATGTCGTAACAACTCCGCCCCATTGACG
CAAATGGGCGGTAGGCGTGTACGGTGGGAGGTCTATATAAGCAGCGCGTTTTGCCTGTACTGGGTCTCTC
TGGTTAGACCAGATCTGAGCCTGGGAGCTCTCTGGCTAACTAGGGAACCCACTGCTTAAGCCTCAATAAA
GCTTGCCTTGAGTGCTTCAAGTAGTGTGTGCCCGTCTGTTGTGTGACTCTGGTAACTAGAGATCCCTCAG
ACCCTTTTAGTCAGTGTGGAAAATCTCTAGCAGTGGCGCCCGAACAGGGACCTGAAAGCGAAAGGGAAAC
CAGAGCTCTCTCGACGCAGGACTCGGCTTGCTGAAGCGCGCACGGCAAGAGGCGAGGGGCGGCGACTGGT
GAGTACGCCAAAAATTTTGACTAGCGGAGGCTAGAAGGAGAGAGATGGGTGCGAGAGCGTCAGTATTAAG
CGGGGGAGAATTAGATCGCGATGGGAAAAAATTCGGTTAAGGCCAGGGGGAAAGAAAAAATATAAATTAA
AACATATAGTATGGGCAAGCAGGGAGCTAGAACGATTCGCAGTTAATCCTGGCCTGTTAGAAACATCAGA
AGGCTGTAGACAAATACTGGGACAGCTACAACCATCCCTTCAGACAGGATCAGAAGAACTTAGATCATTA
TATAATACAGTAGCAACCCTCTATTGTGTGCATCAAAGGATAGAGATAAAAGACACCAAGGAAGCTTTAG
ACAAGATAGAGGAAGAGCAAAACAAAAGTAAGACCACCGCACAGCAAGCGGCCGCTGATCTTCAGACTTG
GAGGAGGAGATATGAGGGACAATTGGAGAAGTGAATTATATAAATATAAAGTAGTAAAAATTGAACCATT
AGGAGTAGCACCCACCAAGGCAAAGAGAAGAGTGGTGCAGAGAGAAAAAAGAGCAGTGGGAATAGGAGCT
TTGTTCCTTGGGTTCTTGGGAGCAGCAGGAAGCACTATGGGCGCAGCCTCAATGACGCTGACGGTACAGG
CCAGACAATTATTGTCTGGTATAGTGCAGCAGCAGAACAATTTGCTGAGGGCTATTGAGGCGCAACAGCA
TCTGTTGCAACTCACAGTCTGGGGCATCAAGCAGCTCCAAGCAAGAATCCTAGCTGTGGAAAGATACCTA
AAGGATCAACAGCTCCTAGGGATTTGGGGTTGCTCTGGAAAACTCATTTGCACCACTGCTGTGCCTTGGA
ATGCTAGTTGGAGTAATAAATCTCTGGAACAGATCTGGAATCACACGACCTGGATGGAGTGGGACAGAGA
AATTAACAATTACACAAGCTTAATACACTCCTTAATTGAAGAATCGCAAAACCAGCAAGAAAAGAATGAA
CAAGAATTATTGGAATTAGATAAATGGGCAAGTTTGTGGAATTGGTTTAACATAACAAATTGGCTGTGGT
ATATAAAATTATTCATAATGATAGTAGGAGGCTTGGTAGGTTTAAGAATAGTTTTTGCTGTACTTTCTAT
AGTGAATAGAGTTAGGCAGGGATATTCACCATTATCGTTTCAGACCCACCTCCCAATCCCGAGGGGACCC
GACAGGCCCGAAGGAATAGAAGAAGAAGGTGGAGAGAGAGACAGAGACAGATCCATTCGATTAGTGAACG
GATCCCCCAACTTTTAAAAGAAAAGGGGGGATTGGGGGGTACAGTGCAGGGGAAAGAATAGTAGACATAA
TAGCAACAGACATACAAACTAAAGAATTACAAAAACAAATTACAAAAATTCAAAATTTTATCGATAAGCT
TGGGAGTTCCGCGTTACATAACTTACGGTAAATGGCCCGCCTGGCTGACCGCCCAACGACCCCCGCCCAT
TGACGTCAATAATGACGTATGTTCCCATAGTAACGCCAATAGGGACTTTCCATTGACGTCAATGGGTGGA
GTATTTACGGTAAACTGCCCACTTGGCAGTACATCAAGTGTATCATATGCCAAGTACGCCCCCTATTGAC
GTCAATGACGGTAAATGGCCCGCCTGGCATTATGCCCAGTACATGACCTTATGGGACTTTCCTACTTGGC
AGTACATCTACGTATTAGTCATCGCTATTACCATGGTGATGCGGTTTTGGCAGTACATCAATGGGCGTGG
ATAGCGGTTTGACTCACGGGGATTTCCAAGTCTCCACCCCATTGACGTCAATGGGAGTTTGTTTTGGCAC
CAAAATCAACGGGACTTTCCAAAATGTCGTAACAACTCCGCCCCATTGACGCAAATGGGCGGTAGGCGTG
TACGGTGGGAGGTCTATATAAGCAGAGCTCGTTTAGTGAACCGTCAGATCGCCTGGAGACGCCATCCACG
CTGTTTTGACCTCCATAGAAGACACCGACTCTAGGGGCTGCAGGAATTCGATCGCGTGTGGCCTCGAACA
CCGAGCGACCCTCGACCATGCCCAAGAAGAAGAGGAAGGTGTCCAATTTACTGACCGTACACCAAAATTT
GCCTGCATTACCGGTCGATGCAACGAGTGATGAGGTTCGCAAGAACCTGATGGACATGTTCAGGGATCGC
CAGGCGTTTTCTGAGCATACCTGGAAAATGCTTCTGTCCGTTTGCCGGTCGTGGGCGGCATGGTGCAAGT
TGAATAACCGGAAATGGTTTCCCGCAGAACCTGAAGATGTTCGCGATTATCTTCTATATCTTCAGGCGCG
CGGTCTGGCAGTAAAAACTATCCAGCAACATTTGGGCCAGCTAAACATGCTTCATCGTCGGTCCGGGCTG
CCACGACCAAGTGACAGCAATGCTGTTTCACTGGTTATGCGGCGGATCCGAAAAGAAAACGTTGATGCGG
GTGAACGTGCAAAACAGGCTTTAGCGTTCGAACGCACTGATTTCGACCAGGTTCGTTCACTCATGGAAAA
TAGCGATCGCTGCCAGGATATACGTAATCTGGCATTTCCGGGGATTGCTTATAACACCCTGTTACGTATA
GCCGAAATTGCCAGGATCAGGGTTAAAGATATCTCACGTACTGACGGTGGGAGAATGTTAATCCATATTG
GCAGAACGAAAACGCTGGTTAGCACCGCAGGTGTAGAGAAGGCACTTAGCCTGGGGGTAACTAAACTGGT
CGAGCGATGGATTTCCGTCTCTGGTGTAGCTGATGATCCGAATAACTACCTGTTTTGCCGGGTCAGAAAA
AATGGTGTTGCCGCGCCATCTGCCACCAGCCAGCTATCAACTCGCGCCCTGGAAGGGATTTTTGAAGCAA
CTCATCGATTGATTTACGGCGCTAAGGATGACTCTGGTCAGAGATACCTGGCCTGGTCTGGACACAGTGC
CCGTGTCGGAGCCGCGCGAGATATGGCCCGCGCTGGAGTTTCAATACCGGAGATCATGCAAGCTGGTGGC
TGGACCAATGTAAATATTGTCATGAACTATATCCGTAACCTGGATAGTGAAACAGGGGCAATGGTGCGCC
TGCTGGAAGATGGCGATTAGCCATTAACGCGATCAAGCTTATCGATACCGTCGACCTCGAGAAGCTCGAT
AATCAACCTCTGGATTACAAAATTTGTGAAAGATTGACTGGTATTCTTAACTATGTTGCTCCTTTTACGC
TATGTGGATACGCTGCTTTAATGCCTTTGTATCATGCTATTGCTTCCCGTATGGCTTTCATTTTCTCCTC
CTTGTATAAATCCTGGTTGCTGTCTCTTTATGAGGAGTTGTGGCCCGTTGTCAGGCAACGTGGCGTGGTG
TGCACTGTGTTTGCTGACGCAACCCCCACTGGTTGGGGCATTGCCACCACCTGTCAGCTCCTTTCCGGGA
CTTTCGCTTTCCCCCTCCCTATTGCCACGGCGGAACTCATCGCCGCCTGCCTTGCCCGCTGCTGGACAGG
GGCTCGGCTGTTGGGCACTGACAATTCCGTGGTGTTGTCGGGGAAGCTGACGTCCTTTCCATGGCTGCTC
GCCTGTGTTGCCACCTGGATTCTGCGCGGGACGTCCTTCTGCTACGTCCCTTCGGCCCTCAATCCAGCGG
ACCTTCCTTCCCGCGGCCTGCTGCCGGCTCTGCGGCCTCTTCCGCGTCTTCGCCTTCGCCCTCAGACGAG
TCGGATCTCCCTTTGGGCCGCCTCCCCGCATCGCTAGTGTCGAGACCTGGAAAAACATGGAGCAATCACA
AGTAGCAACACAGCAGCTACCAATGCTGCTTGTGCCTGGCTAGAAGCACAAGAGGAGGAGGAGGTGGGTT
TTCCAGTCACACCTCAGGTACCTTTAAGACCAATGACTTACAAGGCAGCTGTAGATCTTAGCCACTTTTT
AAAAGAAAAGGGGGGACTGGAAGGGCTAATTCACTCCCAAAGAAGACAAGATATCCTTGATCTGTGGATC
TACCACACACAAGGCTACTTCCCTGATTGACAGAACTACACACCAGGGCCAGGGGTCAGATATCCACTGA
CCTTTGGATGGTGCTACAAGCTAGTACCAGTTGAGCCAGATAAGATAGAAGAGGCCAATAAAGGAGAGAA
CACCAGCTTGTTACACCCTGTGAGCCTGCATGGGATGGATGACCCGGAGAGAGAAGTGTTAGAGTGGAGG
TTTGACAGCCGCCTAGCATTTCATCACGTGGCCCGAGAGCTGCATCCGGATCAAGCTTCAATTGATAACT
TCGTATAATGTATGCTATACGAAGTTATGTCCCGGACTGTACTGGGTCTCTCTGGTTAGACCAGATCTGA
GCCTGGGAGCTCTCTGGCTAACTAGGGAACCCACTGCTTAAGCCTCAATAAAGCTTGCCTTGAGTGCTTC
AAGTAGTGTGTGCCCGTCTGTTGTGTGACTCTGGTAACTAGAGATCCCTCAGACCCTTTTAGTCAGTGTG
GAAAATCTCTAGCAGGGCCCGTTTAAACCCGCTGATCAGCCTCGACTGTGCCTTCTAGTTGCCAGCCATC
TGTTGTTTGCCCCTCCCCCGTGCCTTCCTTGACCCTGGAAGGTGCCACTCCCACTGTCCTTTCCTAATAA
AATGAGGAAATTGCATCGCATTGTCTGAGTAGGTGTCATTCTATTCTGGGGGGTGGGGTGGGGCAGGACA
GCAAGGGGGAGGATTGGGAAGACAATAGCAGGCATGCTGGGGATGCGGTGGGCTCTATGGCTTCTGAGGC
GGAAAGAACCAGCTGGGGCTCTAGGGGGTATCCCC
[124 nt withheld, positions 5916-6039]
C
[32 nt withheld, positions 6041-6072]
CA
[57 nt withheld, positions 6075-6131]
A
[49 nt withheld, positions 6133-6181]
CCTTTGACGTTGGAGTCCACGTTCTTT
[37 nt withheld, positions 6209-6245]
ACCCTATCTCGGTCTATTCTTTTGATTTATAAGGGATTTTGGGGATTTCGGCCTATTGGTTAAAAAATGA
GCTGATTTAACAAAAATTTAACGCGAATTAATTCTGTGGAATGTGTGTCAGTTAGGGTGTGGAAAGTCCC
CAGGCTCCCCAGGCAGGCAGAAGTATGCAAAGCATGCATCTCAATTAGTCAGCAACCAGGTGTGGAAAGT
CCCCAGGCTCCCCAGCAGGCAGAAGTATGCAAAGCATGCATCTCAATTAGTCAGCAACCATAGTCCCGCC
CCTAACTCCGCCCATCCCGCCCCTAACTCCGCCCAGTTCCGCCCATTCTCCGCCCCATGGCTGACTAATT
TTTTTTATTTATGCAGAGGCCGAGGCCGCCTCTGCCTCTGAGCTATTCCAGAAGTAGTGAGGAGGCTTTT
TTGGAGGCCTAGGCTTTTGCAAAAAGCTCCCGGGAGCTTGTATATCCATTTTCGGATCTGATCAGCACGT
GTTGACAATTAATCATCGGCATAGTATATCGGCATAGTATAATACGACAAGGTGAGGAACTAAACCATGG
CCAAGTTGACCAGTGCCGTTCCGGTGCTCACCGCGCGCGACGTCGCCGGAGCGGTCGAGTTCTGGACCGA
CCGGCTCGGGTTCTCCCGGGACTTCGTGGAGGACGACTTCGCCGGTGTGGTCCGGGACGACGTGACCCTG
TTCATCAGCGCGGTCCAGGACCAGGTGGTGCCGGACAACACCCTGGCCTGGGTGTGGGTGCGCGGCCTGG
ACGAGCTGTACGCCGAGTGGTCGGAGGTCGTGTCCACGAACTTCCGGGACGCCTCCGGGCCGGCCATGAC
CGAGATCGGCGAGCAGCCGTGGGGGCGGGAGTTCGCCCTGCGCGACCCGGCCGGCAACTGCGTGCACTTC
GTGGCCGAGGAGCAGGACTGACACGTGCTACGAGATTTCGATTCCACCGCCGCCTTCTATGAAAGGTTGG
GCTTCGGAATCGTTTTCCGGGACGCCGGCTGGATGATCCTCCAGCGCGGGGATCTCATGCTGGAGTTCTT
CGCCCACCCCAACTTGTTTATTGCAGCTTATAATGGTTACAAATAAAGCAATAGCATCACAAATTTCACA
AATAAAGCATTTTTTTCACTGCATTCTAGTTGTGGTTTGTCCAAACTCATCAATGTATCTTATCATGTCT
GTATACCGTCGACCTCTAGCTAGAGCTTGGCGTAATCATGGTCATAGCTGTTTCCTGTGTGAAATTGTTA
TCCGCTCACAATTCCACACAACATACGAGCCGGAAGCATAAAGTGTAAAGCCTGGGGTGCCTAATGAGTG
AGCTAACTCACATTAATTGCGTTGCGCTCACTGCCCGCTTTCCAGTCGGGAAACCTGTCGTGCCAGCTGC
ATTAATGAATCGGCCAACGCGCGGGGAGAGGCGGTTTGCGTATTGGGCGCTCTTCCGCTTCCTCGCTCAC
TGACTCGCTGCGCTCGGTCGTTCGGCTGCGGCGAGCGGTATCAGCTCACTCAAAGGCGGTAATACGGTTA
TCCACAGAATCAGGGGATAACGCAGGAAAGAACATGTGAGCAAAAGGCCAGCAAAAGGCCAGGAACCGTA
AAAAGGCCGCGTTGCTGGCGTTTTTCCATAGGCTCCGCCCCCCTGACGAGCATCACAAAAATCGACGCTC
AAGTCAGAGGTGGCGAAACCCGACAGGACTATAAAGATACCAGGCGTTTCCCCCTGGAAGCTCCCTCGTG
CGCTCTCCTGTTCCGACCCTGCCGCTTACCGGATACCTGTCCGCCTTTCTCCCTTCGGGAAGCGTGGCGC
TTTCTCAATGCTCACGCTGTAGGTATCTCAGTTCGGTGTAGGTCGTTCGCTCCAAGCTGGGCTGTGTGCA
CGAACCCCCCGTTCAGCCCGACCGCTGCGCCTTATCCGGTAACTATCGTCTTGAGTCCAACCCGGTAAGA
CACGACTTATCGCCACTGGCAGCAGCCACTGGTAACAGGATTAGCAGAGCGAGGTATGTAGGCGGTGCTA
CAGAGTTCTTGAAGTGGTGGCCTAACTACGGCTACACTAGAAGGACAGTATTTGGTATCTGCGCTCTGCT
GAAGCCAGTTACCTTCGGAAAAAGAGTTGGTAGCTCTTGATCCGGCAAACAAACCACCGCTGGTAGCGGT
GGTTTTTTTGTTTGCAAGCAGCAGATTACGCGCAGAAAAAAAGGATCTCAAGAAGATCCTTTGATCTTTT
CTACGGGGTCTGACGCTCAGTGGAACGAAAACTCACGTTAAGGGATTTTGGTCATGAGATTATCAAAAAG
GATCTTCACCTAGATCCTTTTAAATTAAAAATGAAGTTTTAAATCAATCTAAAGTATATATGAGTAAACT
TGGTCTGACAGTTACCAATGCTTAATCAGTGAGGCACCTATCTCAGCGATCTGTCTATTTCGTTCATCCA
TAGTTGCCTGACTCCCCGTCGTGTAGATAACTACGATACGGGAGGGCTTACCATCTGGCCCCAGTGCTGC
AATGATACCGCGAGACCCACGCTCACCGGCTCCAGATTTATCAGCAATAAACCAGCCAGCCGGAAGGGCC
GAGCGCAGAAGTGGTCCTGCAACTTTATCCGCCTCCATCCAGTCTATTAATTGTTGCCGGGAAGCTAGAG
TAAGTAGTTCGCCAGTTAATAGTTTGCGCAACGTTGTTGCCATTGCTACAGGCATCGTGGTGTCACGCTC
GTCGTTTGGTATGGCTTCATTCAGCTCCGGTTCCCAACGATCAAGGCGAGTTACATGATCCCCCATGTTG
TGCAAAAAAGCGGTTAGCTCCTTCGGTCCTCCGATCGTTGTCAGAAGTAAGTTGGCCGCAGTGTTATCAC
TCATGGTTATGGCAGCACTGCATAATTCTCTTACTGTCATGCCATCCGTAAGATGCTTTTCTGTGACTGG
TGAGTACTCAACCAAGTCATTCTGAGAATAGTGTATGCGGCGACCGAGTTGCTCTTGCCCGGCGTCAATA
CGGGATAATACCGCGCCACATAGCAGAACTTTAAAAGTGCTCATCATTGGAAAACGTTCTTCGGGGCGAA
AACTCTCAAGGATCTTACCGCTGTTGAGATCCAGTTCGATGTAACCCACTCGTGCACCCAACTGATCTTC
AGCATCTTTTACTTTCACCAGCGTTTCTGGGTGAGCAAAAACAGGAAGGCAAAATGCCGCAAAAAAGGGA
ATAAGGGCGACACGGAAATGTTGAATACTCATACTCTTCCTTTTTCAATATTATTGAAGCATTTATCAGG
GTTATTGTCTCATGAGCGGATACATATTTGAATGTATTTAGAAAAATAAACAAATAGGGGTTCCGCGCAC
ATTTCCCCGAAAAGTGCCACCTGACGTC
Features (pLannotate 1.2.2; 34 found; start..end, strand, type, name):
     36..80      -  misc_feature   bom (fragment): basis of mobility region from pBR322
    235..614     +  enhancer       CMV enhancer: human cytomegalovirus immediate early enhancer
    615..814     +  promoter       CMV promoter: human cytomegalovirus (CMV) immediate early promoter
    832..1012    +  LTR            5' LTR (truncated): truncated 5' long terminal repeat (LTR) from HIV-1
   1056..1181    +  misc_feature   HIV-1 Ψ: packaging signal of human immunodeficiency virus type 1
   1165..1528    +  CDS            HIV-1 gag (fragment): gag protein from human immunodeficiency virus 1; gag
   1623..1959    +  ncRNA          RRE: Accession: RF00036 - HIV Rev response element
   2284..2385    +  CDS            Rev (fragment): human immunodeficiency virus 1 (HIV-1) Rev protein; rev; enhances nuclear export of unspliced and incompletely spliced viral mRNAs
   2392..2509    +  misc_feature   cPPT/CTS: central polypurine tract and central termination sequence of HIV-1
   2532..2835    +  enhancer       CMV enhancer: human cytomegalovirus immediate early enhancer
   2836..3039    +  promoter       CMV promoter: human cytomegalovirus (CMV) immediate early promoter
   3115..3132    +  misc_feature   MCS (fragment): pBluescript multiple cloning site
   3133..3162    +  promoter       Mini-TK promoter (fragment): minimal herpes simplex virus (HSV) thymidine kinase promoter
   3190..4220    +  CDS            Cre (fragment): site-specific recombinase Cre is a site-specific recombinase from bacteriophage P1. Recombination occurs at loxP sequences.
   4232..4261    +  misc_feature   MCS (fragment): pBluescript multiple cloning site
   4271..4859    +  misc_feature   WPRE: woodchuck hepatitis virus posttranscriptional regulatory element
   4784..5371    +  CDS            nef: NEF_HV1B1 - Experimental evidence at protein level: Swiss-Prot protein existence level 1. Extracellular Nef protein targets CD4(+) T-lymphocytes for apoptosis by interacting with CXCR4 surface receptors. From Human immunodeficiency virus type 1 group M subtype B (isolate BH10) (HIV-1).
   5385..5418    -  protein_bind   loxP: Cre-mediated recombination occurs in the 8-bp core sequence (GCATACAT). Cre recombinase
   5434..5614    +  LTR            5' LTR (truncated): truncated 5' long terminal repeat (LTR) from HIV-1
   5646..5870    +  polyA_signal   bGH poly(A) signal: bovine growth hormone polyadenylation signal
   5874..5895    +  promoter       SV40 promoter (fragment): SV40 enhancer and early promoter
   5916..6344    +  rep_origin     f1 ori (sequence partly withheld): f1 bacteriophage origin of replication; arrow indicates direction of (+) strand synthesis
   6358..6688    +  promoter       SV40 promoter: SV40 enhancer and early promoter
   6736..6783    +  promoter       EM7 promoter: synthetic bacterial promoter&nbsp
   6802..7176    +  CDS            BleoR: antibiotic-binding protein; Sh ble from Streptoalloteichus hindustanus; confers resistance to bleomycin, phleomycin, and Zeocin™
   7186..7311    +  CDS            ble (fragment): BLE_KLEPN - Experimental evidence at protein level: Swiss-Prot protein existence level 1. Binding protein with a strong affinity to the bleomycin family of antibiotics. Binds to CL990; an antimitotic-antibiotic compound. From Klebsiella pneumoniae.
   7306..7427    +  polyA_signal   SV40 poly(A) signal: SV40 polyadenylation signal
   7500..7516    -  protein_bind   lac operator: The lac repressor binds to the lac operator to inhibit transcription in E. coli. This inhibition can be relieved by adding lactose or isopropyl-β-D-thiogalactopyranoside (IPTG). lac repressor encoded by lacI
   7524..7554    -  promoter       lac promoter: promoter for the E. coli lac operon
   7569..7590    -  protein_bind   CAP binding site: CAP binding activates transcription in the presence of cAMP. E. coli catabolite activator protein
   7603..7695    -  CDS            lacI (fragment): lac repressor; lacI; The lac repressor binds to the lac operator to inhibit transcription in E. coli. This inhibition can be relieved by adding lactose or isopropyl-β-D-thiogalactopyranoside (IPTG).
   7878..8466    -  rep_origin     ori: high-copy-number ColE1/pMB1/pBR322/pUC origin of replication
   8637..9497    -  CDS            AmpR: β-lactamase; bla; confers resistance to ampicillin, carbenicillin, and related antibiotics
   9498..9602    -  promoter       AmpR promoter: bla
