[The description below was written by a language model from this plasmid's Addgene catalogue record and pLannotate feature annotations shown in this document.]
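Description:
LV-Cre-SD is an HIV-1-derived lentiviral transfer plasmid for delivering a nuclear-localised Cre recombinase (nlsCre, from bacteriophage P1) to mammalian cells in a self-deleting configuration. The annotated 9,633 nt sequence shows a typical lentiviral layout. A CMV enhancer/promoter fused to a truncated 5' LTR drives genomic RNA production in packaging cells. It is followed by the Ψ packaging signal with a partial gag sequence, the Rev response element for nuclear export of unspliced RNA, and the cPPT/CTS element, which aids nuclear import of the reverse-transcribed genome. An internal CMV enhancer/promoter then drives the Cre coding sequence, with WPRE downstream to enhance transcript expression.

The defining feature is a single loxP site placed downstream of Cre, immediately before the 3' LTR repeat region. Elements in this part of the 3' LTR are normally copied to the 5' LTR during reverse transcription, so the integrated provirus would be expected to carry loxP at both ends. Cre expressed from the provirus can then excise its own cassette. According to the depositor, this limits Cre to transient expression and reduces its cytotoxicity while still allowing recombination of floxed targets, including gene targeting in vivo.

Outside the viral unit, the table shows a bGH polyadenylation signal, an f1 origin, and an SV40/EM7-driven bleomycin/Zeocin resistance cassette, although the catalogue lists no mammalian selectable marker. The plasmid is propagated in E. coli through a ColE1/pUC-type origin with ampicillin resistance. Despite that origin annotation, the depositor describes the plasmid as very low copy, and a recombination-deficient strain (Stbl3) is recorded for growth. The backbone name is not recorded.
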