Addgene plasmid #12105: LV-Cre-SD
Depositing lab: Inder Verma. Depositing organization: Salk Institute for Biological Studies. Publication: Delivery of the Cre recombinase by a self-deleting lentiviral vector: efficient gene targeting in vivo. Pfeifer A, Brandon EP, Kootstra N, Gage FH, Verma IM. Proc Natl Acad Sci U S A. 2001 Sep 25. 98(20):11450-5. 10.1073/pnas.201415498 PubMed 11553794.
Backbone
  Vector backbone: n/a
  Backbone size w/o insert (bp): 7766
  Vector type: Mammalian Expression, Lentiviral, Cre/Lox
  Selectable markers: none
Growth in bacteria
  Bacterial resistance: Ampicillin, 100 μg/mL
  Growth temperature: 37°C
  Growth strain: Stbl3
  Copy number: Low Copy
Gene/Insert
  Gene/Insert name: nlsCre (alt names: nls Cre; LV-Cre; cre)
  Species: Enterobacteriophage P1
  Insert size (bp): 1867
  Mutation: loxP site introduced downstream of nlsCre
  Entrez Gene: cre (a.k.a. P1_gp003)
  Cloning method: Restriction Enzyme; 5′ cloning site EcoRI (not destroyed); 3′ cloning site KpnI (not destroyed)
  Sequencing primers: 5′ n/a
Resource information
  A portion of this plasmid was derived from a plasmid made by: The cre is from pMC-Cre (Gu et al. 1993 Cell 73, 1155-1164
Terms and licenses: Academic/Nonprofit Terms; Industry Terms: Not Available to Industry
Depositor comments: LV-Cre-SD minimizes the cytotoxic effects of Cre by causing Cre to be recombined out after transient expression. See article for details. Note that this plasmid is VERY low copy. Grow in a high volume to acquire usable amounts.
How to cite: LV-Cre-SD was a gift from Inder Verma (Addgene plasmid # 12105)
