>Addgene plasmid #12105 | LV-Cre-SD | addgene partial sequence | sequence record 18874 | LNCX 5'-AGCTCGTTTAGTGAACCGTCAGATC-3'
GNGGANCATCCGCNNNTTTGACCTCCATAGAAGACACCGTACTCTAGGGGCTGCAGAATTCGATCGCGCT
GTTGGCCTCGAACACCGAGCGACCCTCGACCATGCCCAAGAAGAAGAGGAAGGTGTCCAATTTACTGACC
GTACACCAAAATTTGCCTGCATTACCGGTCGATGCAACGAGTGATGAGGTTCGCAAGAACCTGATGGACA
TGTTCAGGGATCGCCAGGCGTTTTCTGAGCATACCTGGAAAATGCTTCTGTCCGTTTGCCGGTCGTGGGC
GGCATGGTGCAAGTTGAATAACCGGAAATGGTTTCCCGCAGAACCTGAAGATGTTCGCGATTATCTTCTA
TATCTTCAGGCGCGCGGTCTGGCAGTAAAAACTATCCAGCAACATTTGGGCCAGCTAAACATGCTTCATC
GTCGGTCCGGGCTGCCACGACCAAGTGACAGCAATGCTGTTTCACTGGTTATGCGGCGGATCCGAAAAGA
AAACGTTGATGCCGGTGAACGTGCAAAACAGGCTCTAGCGTTCGAACGCACTGATTTCGACCAGGTTCGT
TCACTCATGGAAAATAGCGATCGCTGCCAGGATATACGTAATCTGGCATTTCTGGGGATTGCTTATAACA
CCCTGTTACGTATAGCCGAAATTGCCAGGATCAGGNTTAAAGATATCTCACGTACTGACGGTGGGAGAAT
GTTAATCCATATTGGCAGAACGAAAACGCTGGGTTAGCACCGCAGGTGTNGAGAAAGCACTTAGCCCTGN
GGGTACTAAACTTNTCGAGCGATGGATTTCGTCTNTGNTGTANCTGATGATCCGA
